>Addgene plasmid #116381 | pHAGE-FGFR3-A634T | addgene full sequence | sequence record 252668 | Addgene NGS Result
TGGAAGGGCTAATTCACTCCCAAAGAAGACAAGATATCCTTGATCTGTGGATCTACCACACACAAGGCTA
CTTCCCTGATTAGCAGAACTACACACCAGGGCCAGGGGTCAGATATCCACTGACCTTTGGATGGTGCTAC
AAGCTAGTACCAGTTGAGCCAGATAAGGTAGAAGAGGCCAATAAAGGAGAGAACACCAGCTTGTTACACC
CTGTGAGCCTGCATGGGATGGATGACCCGGAGAGAGAAGTGTTAGAGTGGAGGTTTGACAGCCGCCTAGC
ATTTCATCACGTGGCCCGAGAGCTGCATCCGGAGTACTTCAAGAACTGCTGATATCGAGCTTGCTACAAG
GGACTTTCCGCTGGGGACTTTCCAGGGAGGCGTGGCCTGGGCGGGACTGGGGAGTGGCGAGCCCTCAGAT
CCTGCATATAAGCAGCTGCTTTTTGCCTGTACTGGGTCTCTCTGGTTAGACCAGATCTGAGCCTGGGAGC
TCTCTGGCTAACTAGGGAACCCACTGCTTAAGCCTCAATAAAGCTTGCCTTGAGTGCTTCAAGTAGTGTG
TGCCCGTCTGTTGTGTGACTCTGGTAACTAGAGATCCCTCAGACCCTTTTAGTCAGTGTGGAAAATCTCT
AGCAGTGGCGCCCGAACAGGGACTTGAAAGCGAAAGGGAAACCAGAGGAGCTCTCTCGACGCAGGACTCG
GCTTGCTGAAGCGCGCACGGCAAGAGGCGAGGGGCGGCGACTGGTGAGTACGCCAAAAATTTTGACTAGC
GGAGGCTAGAAGGAGAGAGATGGGTGCGAGAGCGTCAGTATTAAGCGGGGGAGAATTAGATCGCGATGGG
AAAAAATTCGGTTAAGGCCAGGGGGAAAGAAAAAATATAAATTAAAACATATAGTATGGGCAAGCAGGGA
GCTAGAACGATTCGCAGTTAATCCTGGCCTGTTAGAAACATCAGAAGGCTGTAGACAAATACTGGGACAG
CTACAACCATCCCTTCAGACAGGATCAGAAGAACTTAGATCATTATATAATACAGTAGCAACCCTCTATT
GTGTGCATCAAAGGATAGAGATAAAAGACACCAAGGAAGCTTTAGACAAGATAGAGGAAGAGCAAAACAA
AAGTAAGACCACCGCACAGCAAGCGGCCGGCCGCTGATCTTCAGACCTGGAGGAGGAGATATGAGGGACA
ATTGGAGAAGTGAATTATATAAATATAAAGTAGTAAAAATTGAACCATTAGGAGTAGCACCCACCAAGGC
AAAGAGAAGAGTGGTGCAGAGAGAAAAAAGAGCAGTGGGAATAGGAGCTTTGTTCCTTGGGTTCTTGGGA
GCAGCAGGAAGCACTATGGGCGCAGCGTCAATGACGCTGACGGTACAGGCCAGACAATTATTGTCTGGTA
TAGTGCAGCAGCAGAACAATTTGCTGAGGGCTATTGAGGCGCAACAGCATCTGTTGCAACTCACAGTCTG
GGGCATCAAGCAGCTCCAGGCAAGAATCCTGGCTGTGGAAAGATACCTAAAGGATCAACAGCTCCTGGGG
ATTTGGGGTTGCTCTGGAAAACTCATTTGCACCACTGCTGTGCCTTGGAATGCTAGTTGGAGTAATAAAT
CTCTGGAACAGATTTGGAATCACACGACCTGGATGGAGTGGGACAGAGAAATTAACAATTACACAAGCTT
AATACACTCCTTAATTGAAGAATCGCAAAACCAGCAAGAAAAGAATGAACAAGAATTATTGGAATTAGAT
AAATGGGCAAGTTTGTGGAATTGGTTTAACATAACAAATTGGCTGTGGTATATAAAATTATTCATAATGA
TAGTAGGAGGCTTGGTAGGTTTAAGAATAGTTTTTGCTGTACTTTCTATAGTGAATAGAGTTAGGCAGGG
ATATTCACCATTATCGTTTCAGACCCACCTCCCAACCCCGAGGGGACCCGACAGGCCCGAAGGAATAGAA
GAAGAAGGTGGAGAGAGAGACAGAGACAGATCCATTCGATTAGTGAACGGATCTCGACGGTATCGCCGAA
TTCACAAATGGCAGTATTCATCCACAATTTTAAAAGAAAAGGGGGGATTGGGGGGTACAGTGCAGGGGAA
AGAATAGTAGACATAATAGCAACAGACATACAAACTAAAGAATTACAAAAACAAATTACAAAAATTCAAA
ATTTTCGGGTTTATTACAGGGACAGCAGAGATCCAGTTTGGACTAGTCGTGAGGCTCCGGTGCCCGTCAG
TGGGCAGAGCGCACATCGCCCACAGTCCCCGAGAAGTTGGGGGGAGGGGTCGGCAATTGAACCGGTGCCT
AGAGAAGGTGGCGCGGGGTAAACTGGGAAAGTGATGTCGTGTACTGGCTCCGCCTTTTTCCCGAGGGTGG
GGGAGAACCGTATATAAGTGCAGTAGTCGCCGTGAACGTTCTTTTTCGCAACGGGTTTGCCGCCAGAACA
CAGGTAAGTGCCGTGTGTGGTTCCCGCGGGCCTGGCCTCTTTACGGGTTATGGCCCTTGCGTGCCTTGAA
TTACTTCCACCTGGCTGCAGTACGTGATTCTTGATCCCGAGCTTCGGGTTGGAAGTGGGTGGGAGAGTTC
GAGGCCTTGCGCTTAAGGAGCCCCTTCGCCTCGTGCTTGAGTTGAGGCCTGGCCTGGGCGCTGGGGCCGC
CGCGTGCGAATCTGGTGGCACCTTCGCGCCTGTCTCGCTGCTTTCGATAAGTCTCTAGCCATTTAAAATT
TTTGATGACCTGCTGCGACGCTTTTTTTCTGGCAAGATAGTCTTGTAAATGCGGGCCAAGATCTGCACAC
TGGTATTTCGGTTTTTGGGGCCGCGGGCGGCGACGGGGCCCGTGCGTCCCAGCGCACATGTTCGGCGAGG
CGGGGCCTGCGAGCGCGGCCACCGAGAATCGGACGGGGGTAGTCTCAAGCTGGCCGGCCTGCTCTGGTGC
CTGGCCTCGCGCCGCCGTGTATCGCCCCGCCCTGGGCGGCAAGGCTGGCCCGGTCGGCACCAGTTGCGTG
AGCGGAAAGATGGCCGCTTCCCGGCCCTGCTGCAGGGAGCTCAAAATGGAGGACGCGGCGCTCGGGAGAG
CGGGCGGGTGAGTCACCCACACAAAGGAAAAGGGCCTTTCCGTCCTCAGCCGTCGCTTCATGTGACTCCA
CGGAGTACCGGGCGCCGTCCAGGCACCTCGATTAGTTCTCGAGCTTTTGGAGTACGTCGTCTTTAGGTTG
GGGGGAGGGGTTTTATGCGATGGAGTTTCCCCACACTGAGTGGGTGGAGACTGAAGTTAGGCCAGCTTGG
CACTTGATGTAATTCTCCTTGGAATTTGCCCTTTTTGAGTTTGGATCTTGGTTCATTCTCAAGCCTCAGA
CAGTGGTTCAAAGTTTTTTTCTTCCATTTCAGGTGTCGTGAAGCGGCCCTGCAGATATCAACAAGTTTGT
ACAAAAAAGCAGAAGGGCCGTCAAGGCCCACCATGGGCGCCCCTGCCTGCGCCCTCGCGCTCTGCGTGGC
CGTGGCCATCGTGGCCGGCGCCTCCTCGGAGTCCTTGGGGACGGAGCAGCGCGTCGTGGGGCGAGCGGCA
GAAGTCCCGGGCCCAGAGCCCGGCCAGCAGGAGCAGTTGGTCTTCGGCAGCGGGGATGCTGTGGAGCTGA
GCTGTCCCCCGCCCGGGGGTGGTCCCATGGGGCCCACTGTCTGGGTCAAGGATGGCACAGGGCTGGTGCC
CTCGGAGCGTGTCCTGGTGGGGCCCCAGCGGCTGCAGGTGCTGAATGCCTCCCACGAGGACTCCGGGGCC
TACAGCTGCCGGCAGCGGCTCACGCAGCGCGTACTGTGCCACTTCAGTGTGCGGGTGACAGACGCTCCAT
CCTCGGGAGATGACGAAGACGGGGAGGACGAGGCTGAGGACACAGGTGTGGACACAGGGGCCCCTTACTG
GACACGGCCCGAGCGGATGGACAAGAAGCTGCTGGCCGTGCCGGCCGCCAACACCGTCCGCTTCCGCTGC
CCAGCCGCTGGCAACCCCACTCCCTCCATCTCCTGGCTGAAGAACGGCAGGGAGTTCCGCGGCGAGCACC
GCATTGGAGGCATCAAGCTGCGGCATCAGCAGTGGAGCCTGGTCATGGAAAGCGTGGTGCCCTCGGACCG
CGGCAACTACACCTGCGTCGTGGAGAACAAGTTTGGCAGCATCCGGCAGACGTACACGCTGGACGTGCTG
GAGCGCTCCCCGCACCGGCCCATCCTGCAGGCGGGGCTGCCGGCCAACCAGACGGCGGTGCTGGGCAGCG
ACGTGGAGTTCCACTGCAAGGTGTACAGTGACGCACAGCCCCACATCCAGTGGCTCAAGCACGTGGAGGT
GAACGGCAGCAAGGTGGGCCCGGACGGCACACCCTACGTTACCGTGCTCAAGACGGCGGGCGCTAACACC
ACCGACAAGGAGCTAGAGGTTCTCTCCTTGCACAACGTCACCTTTGAGGACGCCGGGGAGTACACCTGCC
TGGCGGGCAATTCTATTGGGTTTTCTCATCACTCTGCGTGGCTGGTGGTGCTGCCAGCCGAGGAGGAGCT
GGTGGAGGCTGACGAGGCGGGCAGTGTGTATGCAGGCATCCTCAGCTACGGGGTGGGCTTCTTCCTGTTC
ATCCTGGTGGTGGCGGCTGTGACGCTCTGCCGCCTGCGCAGCCCCCCCAAGAAAGGCCTGGGCTCCCCCA
CCGTGCACAAGATCTCCCGCTTCCCGCTCAAGCGACAGGTGTCCCTGGAGTCCAACGCGTCCATGAGCTC
CAACACACCACTGGTGCGCATCGCAAGGCTGTCCTCAGGGGAGGGCCCCACGCTGGCCAATGTCTCCGAG
CTCGAGCTGCCTGCCGACCCCAAATGGGAGCTGTCTCGGGCCCGGCTGACCCTGGGCAAGCCCCTTGGGG
AGGGCTGCTTCGGCCAGGTGGTCATGGCGGAGGCCATCGGCATTGACAAGGACCGGGCCGCCAAGCCTGT
CACCGTAGCCGTGAAGATGCTGAAAGACGATGCCACTGACAAGGACCTGTCGGACCTGGTGTCTGAGATG
GAGATGATGAAGATGATCGGGAAACACAAAAACATCATCAACCTGCTGGGCGCCTGCACGCAGGGCGGGC
CCCTGTACGTGCTGGTGGAGTACGCGGCCAAGGGTAACCTGCGGGAGTTTCTGCGGGCGCGGCGGCCCCC
GGGCCTGGACTACTCCTTCGACACCTGCAAGCCGCCCGAGGAGCAGCTCACCTTCAAGGACCTGGTGTCC
TGTGCCTACCAGGTGGCCCGGGGCATGGAGTACTTGGCCTCCCAGAAGTGCATCCACAGGGACCTGGCTG
CCCGCAATGTGCTGGTGACCGAGGACAACGTGATGAAGATCACAGACTTCGGGCTGGCCCGGGACGTGCA
CAACCTCGACTACTACAAGAAGACAACCAACGGCCGGCTGCCCGTGAAGTGGATGGCGCCTGAGGCCTTG
TTTGACCGAGTCTACACTCACCAGAGTGACGTCTGGTCCTTTGGGGTCCTGCTCTGGGAGATCTTCACGC
TGGGGGGCTCCCCGTACCCCGGCATCCCTGTGGAGGAGCTCTTCAAGCTGCTGAAGGAGGGCCACCGCAT
GGACAAGCCCGCCAACTGCACACACGACCTGTACATGATCATGCGGGAGTGCTGGCATGCCGCGCCCTCC
CAGAGGCCCACCTTCAAGCAGCTGGTGGAGGACCTGGACCGTGTCCTTACCGTGACGTCCACCGACGAGT
ACCTGGACCTGTCGGCGCCTTTCGAGCAGTACTCCCCGGGTGGCCAGGACACCCCCAGCTCCAGCTCCTC
AGGGGACGACTCCGTGTTTGCCCACGACCTGCTGCCCCCGGCCCCACCCAGCAGTGGGGGCTCGCGGACG
TAGGGCCTCATGGGCCCAGCTTTCTTGTACAAAGTGGTTGATATCCAGCACAGTGGCGGCCGCTCGAGTC
TAGAGGGCCCGCGGTTCGAAGGTAAGCCTATCCCTAACCCTCTCCTCGGTCTCGATTCTACGCGTACCGG
TTAGTAATGAGATCCCTCCCCCCCCCCTAACGTTACTGGCCGAAGCCGCTTGGAATAAGGCCGGTGTGCG
TTTGTCTATATGTTATTTTCCACCATATTGCCGTCTTTTGGCAATGTGAGGGCCCGGAAACCTGGCCCTG
TCTTCTTGACGAGCATTCCTAGGGGTCTTTCCCCTCTCGCCAAAGGAATGCAAGGTCTGTTGAATGTCGT
GAAGGAAGCAGTTCCTCTGGAAGCTTCTTGAAGACAAACAACGTCTGTAGCGACCCTTTGCAGGCAGCGG
AACCCCCCACCTGGCGACAGGTGCCTCTGCGGCCAAAAGCCACGTGTATAAGATACACCTGCAAAGGCGG
CACAACCCCAGTGCCACGTTGTGAGTTGGATAGTTGTGGAAAGAGTCAAATGGCTCTCCTCAAGCGTATT
CAACAAGGGGCTGAAGGATGCCCAGAAGGTACCCCATTGTATGGGATCTGATCTGGGGCCTCGGTGCACA
TGCTTTACATGTGTTTAGTCGAGGTTAAAAAAACGTCTAGGCCCCCCGAACCACGGGGACGTGGTTTTCC
TTTGAAAAACACGATGATAATATGGCCACACATATGGTGAGCAAGGGCGAGGAGCTGTTCACCGGGGTGG
TGCCCATCCTGGTCGAGCTGGACGGCGACGTAAACGGCCACAAGTTCAGCGTGTCCGGCGAGGGCGAGGG
CGATGCCACCTACGGCAAGCTGACCCTGAAGTTCATCTGCACCACCGGCAAGCTGCCCGTGCCCTGGCCC
ACCCTCGTGACCACCCTGACCTACGGCGTGCAGTGCTTCAGCCGCTACCCCGACCACATGAAGCAGCACG
ACTTCTTCAAGTCCGCCATGCCCGAAGGCTACGTCCAGGAGCGCACCATCTTCTTCAAGGACGACGGCAA
CTACAAGACCCGCGCCGAGGTGAAGTTCGAGGGCGACACCCTGGTGAACCGCATCGAGCTGAAGGGCATC
GACTTCAAGGAGGACGGCAACATCCTGGGGCACAAGCTGGAGTACAACTACAACAGCCACAACGTCTATA
TCATGGCCGACAAGCAGAAGAACGGCATCAAGGTGAACTTCAAGATCCGCCACAACATCGAGGACGGCAG
CGTGCAGCTCGCCGACCACTACCAGCAGAACACCCCCATCGGCGACGGCCCCGTGCTGCTGCCCGACAAC
CACTACCTGAGCACCCAGTCCGCCCTGAGCAAAGACCCCAACGAGAAGCGCGATCACATGGTCCTGCTGG
AGTTCGTGACCGCCGCCGGGATCACTCTCGGCATGGACGAGCTGTACAAGTAAATCGATAGATCCTAATC
AACCTCTGGATTACAAAATTTGTGAAAGATTGACTGGTATTCTTAACTATGTTGCTCCTTTTACGCTATG
TGGATACGCTGCTTTAATGCCTTTGTATCATGCTATTGCTTCCCGTATGGCTTTCATTTTCTCCTCCTTG
TATAAATCCTGGTTGCTGTCTCTTTATGAGGAGTTGTGGCCCGTTGTCAGGCAACGTGGCGTGGTGTGCA
CTGTGTTTGCTGACGCAACCCCCACTGGTTGGGGCATTGCCACCACCTGTCAGCTCCTTTCCGGGACTTT
CGCTTTCCCCCTCCCTATTGCCACGGCGGAACTCATCGCCGCCTGCCTTGCCCGCTGCTGGACAGGGGCT
CGGCTGTTGGGCACTGACAATTCCGTGGTGTTGTCGGGGAAATCATCGTCCTTTCCTTGGCTGCTCGCCT
GTGTTGCCACCTGGATTCTGCGCGGGACGTCCTTCTGCTACGTCCCTTCGGCCCTCAATCCAGCGGACCT
TCCTTCCCGCGGCCTGCTGCCGGCTCTGCGGCCTCTTCCGCGTCTTCGCCTTCGCCCTCAGACGAGTCGG
ATCTCCCTTTGGGCCGCCTCCCCGCCTGAGATCCTTTAAGACCAATGACTTACAAGGCAGCTGTAGATCT
TAGCCACTTTTTAAAAGAAAAGGGGGGACTGGAAGGGCTAATTCACTCCCAACGAAGACAAGATCTGCTT
TTTGCTTGTACTGGGTCTCTCTGGTTAGACCAGATCTGAGCCTGGGAGCTCTCTGGCTAACTAGGGAACC
CACTGCTTAAGCCTCAATAAAGCTTGCCTTGAGTGCTTCAAGTAGTGTGTGCCCGTCTGTTGTGTGACTC
TGGTAACTAGAGATCCCTCAGACCCTTTTAGTCAGTGTGGAAAATCTCTAGCAGTAGTAGTTCATGTCAT
CTTATTATTCAGTATTTATAACTTGCAAAGAAATGAATATCAGAGAGTGAGAGGCCCGGGTTAATTAAGG
AAAGGGCTAGATCATTCTTGAAGACGAAAGGGCCTCGTGATACGCCTATTTTTATAGGTTAATGTCATGA
TAATAATGGTTTCTTAGACGTCAGGTGGCACTTTTCGGGGAAATGTGCGCGGAACCCCTATTTGTTTATT
TTTCTAAATACATTCAAATATGTATCCGCTCATGAGACAATAACCCTGATAAATGCTTCAATAATATTGA
AAAAGGAAGAGTATGAGTATTCAACATTTCCGTGTCGCCCTTATTCCCTTTTTTGCGGCATTTTGCCTTC
CTGTTTTTGCTCACCCAGAAACGCTGGTGAAAGTAAAAGATGCTGAAGATCAGTTGGGTGCACGAGTGGG
TTACATCGAACTGGATCTCAACAGCGGTAAGATCCTTGAGAGTTTTCGCCCCGAAGAACGTTTTCCAATG
ATGAGCACTTTTAAAGTTCTGCTATGTGGCGCGGTATTATCCCGTGTTGACGCCGGGCAAGAGCAACTCG
GTCGCCGCATACACTATTCTCAGAATGACTTGGTTGAGTACTCACCAGTCACAGAAAAGCATCTTACGGA
TGGCATGACAGTAAGAGAATTATGCAGTGCTGCCATAACCATGAGTGATAACACTGCGGCCAACTTACTT
CTGACAACGATCGGAGGACCGAAGGAGCTAACCGCTTTTTTGCACAACATGGGGGATCATGTAACTCGCC
TTGATCGTTGGGAACCGGAGCTGAATGAAGCCATACCAAACGACGAGCGTGACACCACGATGCCTGTAGC
AATGGCAACAACGTTGCGCAAACTATTAACTGGCGAACTACTTACTCTAGCTTCCCGGCAACAATTAATA
GACTGGATGGAGGCGGATAAAGTTGCAGGACCACTTCTGCGCTCGGCCCTTCCGGCTGGCTGGTTTATTG
CTGATAAATCTGGAGCCGGTGAGCGTGGGTCTCGCGGTATCATTGCAGCACTGGGGCCAGATGGTAAGCC
CTCCCGTATCGTAGTTATCTACACGACGGGGAGTCAGGCAACTATGGATGAACGAAATAGACAGATCGCT
GAGATAGGTGCCTCACTGATTAAGCATTGGTAACTGTCAGACCAAGTTTACTCATATATACTTTAGATTG
ATTTAAAACTTCATTTTTAATTTAAAAGGATCTAGGTGAAGATCCTTTTTGATAATCTCATGACCAAAAT
CCCTTAACGTGAGTTTTCGTTCCACTGAGCGTCAGACCCCGTAGAAAAGATCAAAGGATCTTCTTGAGAT
CCTTTTTTTCTGCGCGTAATCTGCTGCTTGCAAACAAAAAAACCACCGCTACCAGCGGTGGTTTGTTTGC
CGGATCAAGAGCTACCAACTCTTTTTCCGAAGGTAACTGGCTTCAGCAGAGCGCAGATACCAAATACTGT
TCTTCTAGTGTAGCCGTAGTTAGGCCACCACTTCAAGAACTCTGTAGCACCGCCTACATACCTCGCTCTG
CTAATCCTGTTACCAGTGGCTGCTGCCAGTGGCGATAAGTCGTGTCTTACCGGGTTGGACTCAAGACGAT
AGTTACCGGATAAGGCGCAGCGGTCGGGCTGAACGGGGGGTTCGTGCACACAGCCCAGCTTGGAGCGAAC
GACCTACACCGAACTGAGATACCTACAGCGTGAGCTATGAGAAAGCGCCACGCTTCCCGAAGGGAGAAAG
GCGGACAGGTATCCGGTAAGCGGCAGGGTCGGAACAGGAGAGCGCACGAGGGAGCTTCCAGGGGGAAACG
CCTGGTATCTTTATAGTCCTGTCGGGTTTCGCCACCTCTGACTTGAGCGTCGATTTTTGTGATGCTCGTC
AGGGGGGCGGAGCCTATGGAAAAACGCCAGCAACGCGGCCTTTTTACGGTTCCTGGCCTTTTGCTGGCCT
TTTGCTCACATGTTCTTTCCTGCGTTATCCCCTGATTCTGTGGATAACCGTATTACCGCCTTTGAGTGAG
CTGATACCGCTCGCCGCAGCCGAACGACCGAGCGCAGCGAGTCAGTGAGCGAGGAAGCGGAAGAGCGCCC
AATACGCAAACCGCCTCTCCCCGCGCGTTGGCCGATTCATTAATGCAGCAAGCTCATGGCTGACTAATTT
TTTTTATTTATGCAGAGGCCGAGGCCGCCTCGGCCTCTGAGCTATTCCAGAAGTAGTGAGGAGGCTTTTT
TGGAGGCCTAGGCTTTTGCAAAAAGCTCCCCGTGGCACGACAGGTTTCCCGACTGGAAAGCGGGCAGTGA
GCGCAACGCAATTAATGTGAGTTAGCTCACTCATTAGGCACCCCAGGCTTTACACTTTATGCTTCCGGCT
CGTATGTTGTGTGGAATTGTGAGCGGATAACAATTTCACACAGGAAACAGCTATGACATGATTACGAATT
TCACAAATAAAGCATTTTTTTCACTGCATTCTAGTTGTGGTTTGTCCAAACTCATCAATGTATCTTATCA
TGTCTGGATCAACTGGATAACTCAAGCTAACCAAAATCATCCCAAACTTCCCACCCCATACCCTATTACC
ACTGCCAATTACCTGTGGTTTCATTTACTCTAAACCTGTGATTCCTCTGAATTATTTTCATTTTAAAGAA
ATTGTATTTGTTAAATATGTACTACAAACTTAGTAGT
Features (pLannotate 1.2.2; 27 found; start..end, strand, type, name):
    377..634     +  LTR            5' LTR (truncated): truncated 5' long terminal repeat (LTR) from HIV-1
    681..806     +  misc_feature   HIV-1 Ψ: packaging signal of human immunodeficiency virus type 1
    790..1128    +  CDS            HIV-1 gag (fragment): gag protein from human immunodeficiency virus 1; gag
   1303..1536    +  misc_feature   RRE: The Rev response element (RRE) of HIV-1 allows for Rev-dependent mRNA export from the nucleus to the cytoplasm.
   1913..2013    +  CDS            Rev (fragment): human immunodeficiency virus 1 (HIV-1) Rev protein; rev; enhances nuclear export of unspliced and incompletely spliced viral mRNAs
   2058..2175    +  misc_feature   cPPT/CTS: central polypurine tract and central termination sequence of HIV-1
   2223..3401    +  promoter       EF-1α promoter: strong constitutive promoter for human elongation factor EF-1α
   3422..3442    +  protein_bind   attB1: mutant version of attB; core recombination site for the Gateway® BP reaction BP Clonase™
   3463..5880    +  CDS            FGFR3: FGFR3_HUMAN - Also known as JTK4. Experimental evidence at protein level: Swiss-Prot protein existence level 1. Tyrosine-protein kinase that acts as cell-surface receptor for fibroblast growth factors and plays an essential role in the regulation of cell proliferation, differentiation and apoptosis. Plays an essential role in the regulation of chondrocyte differentiation, proliferation and apoptosis, and is required for normal skeleton development. Regulates both osteogenesis and postnatal bone mineralization by osteoblasts. Promotes apoptosis in chondrocytes, but can also promote cancer cell
   5897..5917    -  protein_bind   attB2: mutant version of attB; core recombination site for the Gateway® BP reaction BP Clonase™
   5971..6012    +  CDS            V5 tag: epitope tag from simian virus 5
   6138..6600    +  misc_feature   IRES: internal ribosome entry site (IRES) of the encephalomyocarditis virus (EMCV)
   6614..7333    +  CDS            EGFP: the original enhanced GFP (Yang et al., 1996) mammalian codon-optimized
   7347..7935    +  misc_feature   WPRE: woodchuck hepatitis virus posttranscriptional regulatory element
   7943..8008    +  CDS            nef (fragment): NEF_HV1Z2 - Experimental evidence at protein level: Swiss-Prot protein existence level 1. Extracellular Nef protein targets CD4(+) T-lymphocytes for apoptosis by interacting with CXCR4 surface receptors. From Human immunodeficiency virus type 1 group M subtype D (isolate Z2/CDC-Z34) (HIV-1).
   8010..8243    +  LTR            3' LTR (ΔU3): self-inactivating 3' long terminal repeat (LTR) from HIV-1
   8448..8552    +  promoter       AmpR promoter: bla
   8553..9413    +  CDS            AmpR: β-lactamase; bla; confers resistance to ampicillin, carbenicillin, and related antibiotics
   9584..10172   +  rep_origin     ori: high-copy-number ColE1/pMB1/pBR322/pUC origin of replication
  10355..10409   +  CDS            lacI (fragment): lac repressor; lacI; The lac repressor binds to the lac operator to inhibit transcription in E. coli. This inhibition can be relieved by adding lactose or isopropyl-β-D-thiogalactopyranoside (IPTG).
  10415..10508   +  rep_origin     SV40 ori (fragment): SV40 origin of replication
  10533..10570   +  CDS            lacI (fragment): lac repressor; lacI; The lac repressor binds to the lac operator to inhibit transcription in E. coli. This inhibition can be relieved by adding lactose or isopropyl-β-D-thiogalactopyranoside (IPTG).
  10583..10604   +  protein_bind   CAP binding site: CAP binding activates transcription in the presence of cAMP. E. coli catabolite activator protein
  10619..10649   +  promoter       lac promoter: promoter for the E. coli lac operon
  10653..10675   +  protein_bind   lac operator (fragment): The lac repressor binds to the lac operator to inhibit transcription in E. coli. This inhibition can be relieved by adding lactose or isopropyl-β-D-thiogalactopyranoside (IPTG). lac repressor encoded by lacI
  10707..10790   +  polyA_signal   SV40 poly(A) signal (fragment): SV40 polyadenylation signal
  10957..329     +  CDS            nef (fragment) (across the origin): NEF_HV1BR - Experimental evidence at protein level: Swiss-Prot protein existence level 1. Extracellular Nef protein targets CD4(+) T-lymphocytes for apoptosis by interacting with CXCR4 surface receptors (PubMed:14990729). From Human immunodeficiency virus type 1 group M subtype B (isolate BRU/LAI) (HIV-1).
