[The description below was written by a language model from this plasmid's Addgene catalogue record and pLannotate feature annotations shown in this document.]
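Description:
pHAGE-FGFR3-A634T is a lentiviral expression plasmid of about 11 kb, built on the HIV-1-derived pHAGE backbone, that carries human FGFR3 with the A634T missense substitution. In bacteria it is maintained through a high-copy ColE1/pUC-type origin and selected with ampicillin via the β-lactamase gene. The record lists a recombination-deficient strain as host, as is common for plasmids with repeated LTR sequences. The viral portion contains a truncated 5' LTR, the Ψ packaging signal with an adjoining gag fragment, the Rev response element for Rev-dependent nuclear export of the genomic RNA, the cPPT/CTS element, and a U3-deleted 3' LTR that makes the integrated provirus self-inactivating. Packaging functions are not encoded and must be supplied in trans.

Between the LTRs, the constitutive human EF-1α promoter drives the FGFR3 open reading frame. The ORF is flanked by attB1 and attB2 sites, consistent with its insertion by Gateway cloning. A V5 epitope tag lies just downstream of attB2, positioned to act as a C-terminal tag, although the record does not confirm that the FGFR3 reading frame continues into it. An EMCV IRES then directs translation of EGFP from the same transcript, so transduced cells can be identified or sorted by fluorescence. A WPRE follows to enhance transcript expression. No mammalian drug-selection marker is annotated. Short lac, SV40 and nef fragments elsewhere in the backbone appear to be vector remnants. FGFR3 is a receptor tyrosine kinase for fibroblast growth factors, and this construct comes from a collection made for systematic functional annotation of somatic cancer mutations. It is suited to stable expression of the A634T variant in mammalian cells to assess its phenotypic effects.
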