Addgene plasmid #116381: pHAGE-FGFR3-A634T
Purpose: Lentiviral expression of FGFR3 A634T
Depositing lab: Gordon Mills & Kenneth Scott. Depositing organization: Baylor College of Medicine. Publication: Systematic Functional Annotation of Somatic Mutations in Cancer. Ng PK, Li J, Jeong KJ, Shao S, Chen H, Tsang YH, Sengupta S, Wang Z, Bhavana VH, Tran R, Soewito S, Minussi DC, Moreno D, Kong K, Dogruluk T, Lu H, Gao J, Tokheim C, Zhou DC, Johnson AM, Zeng J, Ip CKM, Ju Z, Wester M, Yu S, Li Y, Vellano CP, Schultz N, Karchin R, Ding L, Lu Y, Cheung LWT, Chen K, Shaw KR, Meric-Bernstam F, Scott KL, Yi S, Sahni N, Liang H, Mills GB. Cancer Cell. 2018 Mar 12;33(3):450-462.e10. doi: 10.1016/j.ccell.2018.01.021. PubMed 29533785.
Backbone
  Vector backbone: pHAGE
  Vector type: Lentiviral
Growth in bacteria
  Bacterial resistance: Ampicillin, 100 μg/mL
  Growth temperature: 37°C
  Growth strain: Stbl3
  Copy number: High Copy
Gene/Insert
  Gene/Insert name: FGFR3
  Species: H. sapiens (human)
  Mutation: A634T
  Entrez Gene: FGFR3 (a.k.a. ACH, CD333, CEK2, HSFGFR3EX, JTK4)
  Cloning method: Gateway Cloning
Terms and licenses: Academic/Nonprofit Terms; Industry Terms: Not Available to Industry
How to cite: pHAGE-FGFR3-A634T was a gift from Gordon Mills & Kenneth Scott (Addgene plasmid # 116381 ; http://n2t.net/addgene:116381 ; RRID:Addgene_116381)
