>Addgene plasmid #116381 | pHAGE-FGFR3-A634T | depositor partial sequence | sequence record 219255 | insert
ATGGGCGCCCCTGCCTGCGCCCTCGCGCTCTGCGTGGCCGTGGCCATCGTGGCCGGCGCCTCCTCGGAGT
CCTTGGGGACGGAGCAGCGCGTCGTGGGGCGAGCGGCAGAAGTCCCGGGCCCAGAGCCCGGCCAGCAGGA
GCAGTTGGTCTTCGGCAGCGGGGATGCTGTGGAGCTGAGCTGTCCCCCGCCCGGGGGTGGTCCCATGGGG
CCCACTGTCTGGGTCAAGGATGGCACAGGGCTGGTGCCCTCGGAGCGTGTCCTGGTGGGGCCCCAGCGGC
TGCAGGTGCTGAATGCCTCCCACGAGGACTCCGGGGCCTACAGCTGCCGGCAGCGGCTCACGCAGCGCGT
ACTGTGCCACTTCAGTGTGCGGGTGACAGACGCTCCATCCTCGGGAGATGACGAAGACGGGGAGGACGAG
GCTGAGGACACAGGTGTGGACACAGGGGCCCCTTACTGGACACGGCCCGAGCGGATGGACAAGAAGCTGC
TGGCCGTGCCGGCCGCCAACACCGTCCGCTTCCGCTGCCCAGCCGCTGGCAACCCCACTCCCTCCATCTC
CTGGCTGAAGAACGGCAGGGAGTTCCGCGGCGAGCACCGCATTGGAGGCATCAAGCTGCGGCATCAGCAG
TGGAGCCTGGTCATGGAAAGCGTGGTGCCCTCGGACCGCGGCAACTACACCTGCGTCGTGGAGAACAAGT
TTGGCAGCATCCGGCAGACGTACACGCTGGACGTGCTGGAGCGCTCCCCGCACCGGCCCATCCTGCAGGC
GGGGCTGCCGGCCAACCAGACGGCGGTGCTGGGCAGCGACGTGGAGTTCCACTGCAAGGTGTACAGTGAC
GCACAGCCCCACATCCAGTGGCTCAAGCACGTGGAGGTGAACGGCAGCAAGGTGGGCCCGGACGGCACAC
CCTACGTTACCGTGCTCAAGACGGCGGGCGCTAACACCACCGACAAGGAGCTAGAGGTTCTCTCCTTGCA
CAACGTCACCTTTGAGGACGCCGGGGAGTACACCTGCCTGGCGGGCAATTCTATTGGGTTTTCTCATCAC
TCTGCGTGGCTGGTGGTGCTGCCAGCCGAGGAGGAGCTGGTGGAGGCTGACGAGGCGGGCAGTGTGTATG
CAGGCATCCTCAGCTACGGGGTGGGCTTCTTCCTGTTCATCCTGGTGGTGGCGGCTGTGACGCTCTGCCG
CCTGCGCAGCCCCCCCAAGAAAGGCCTGGGCTCCCCCACCGTGCACAAGATCTCCCGCTTCCCGCTCAAG
CGACAGGTGTCCCTGGAGTCCAACGCGTCCATGAGCTCCAACACACCACTGGTGCGCATCGCAAGGCTGT
CCTCAGGGGAGGGCCCCACGCTGGCCAATGTCTCCGAGCTCGAGCTGCCTGCCGACCCCAAATGGGAGCT
GTCTCGGGCCCGGCTGACCCTGGGCAAGCCCCTTGGGGAGGGCTGCTTCGGCCAGGTGGTCATGGCGGAG
GCCATCGGCATTGACAAGGACCGGGCCGCCAAGCCTGTCACCGTAGCCGTGAAGATGCTGAAAGACGATG
CCACTGACAAGGACCTGTCGGACCTGGTGTCTGAGATGGAGATGATGAAGATGATCGGGAAACACAAAAA
CATCATCAACCTGCTGGGCGCCTGCACGCAGGGCGGGCCCCTGTACGTGCTGGTGGAGTACGCGGCCAAG
GGTAACCTGCGGGAGTTTCTGCGGGCGCGGCGGCCCCCGGGCCTGGACTACTCCTTCGACACCTGCAAGC
CGCCCGAGGAGCAGCTCACCTTCAAGGACCTGGTGTCCTGTGCCTACCAGGTGGCCCGGGGCATGGAGTA
CTTGGCCTCCCAGAAGTGCATCCACAGGGACCTGGCTGCCCGCAATGTGCTGGTGACCGAGGACAACGTG
ATGAAGATCACAGACTTCGGGCTGGCCCGGGACGTGCACAACCTCGACTACTACAAGAAGACAACCAACG
GCCGGCTGCCCGTGAAGTGGATGGCGCCTGAGGCCTTGTTTGACCGAGTCTACACTCACCAGAGTGACGT
CTGGTCCTTTGGGGTCCTGCTCTGGGAGATCTTCACGCTGGGGGGCTCCCCGTACCCCGGCATCCCTGTG
GAGGAGCTCTTCAAGCTGCTGAAGGAGGGCCACCGCATGGACAAGCCCGCCAACTGCACACACGACCTGT
ACATGATCATGCGGGAGTGCTGGCATGCCGCGCCCTCCCAGAGGCCCACCTTCAAGCAGCTGGTGGAGGA
CCTGGACCGTGTCCTTACCGTGACGTCCACCGACGAGTACCTGGACCTGTCGGCGCCTTTCGAGCAGTAC
TCCCCGGGTGGCCAGGACACCCCCAGCTCCAGCTCCTCAGGGGACGACTCCGTGTTTGCCCACGACCTGC
TGCCCCCGGCCCCACCCAGCAGTGGGGGCTCGCGGACGTAG
